>Addgene plasmid #121840 | KL401: pMAGIC (R4-R3) NLS-(SrfI/PmeI)-NLS-Dnmt3a3L | addgene full sequence | sequence record 237394 | Addgene NGS Result
CTTTCCTGCGTTATCCCCTGATTCTGTGGATAACCGTATTACCGCCTTTGAGTGAGCTGATACCGCTCGC
CGCAGCCGAACGACCGAGCGCAGCGAGTCAGTGAGCGAGGAAGCGGAAGAGCGCCCAATACGCAAACCGC
CTCTCCCCGCGCGTTGGCCGATTCATTAATGCAGCTGGCACGACAGGTTTCCCGACTGGAAAGCGGGCAG
TGAGCGCAACGCAATTAATACGCGTACCGCTAGCCAGGAAGAGTTTGTAGAAACGCAAAAAGGCCATCCG
TCAGGATGGCCTTCTGCTTAGTTTGATGCCTGGCAGTTTATGGCGGGCGTCCTGCCCGCCACCCTCCGGG
CCGTTGCTTCACAACGTTCAAATCCGCTCCCGGCGGATTTGTCCTACTCAGGAGAGCGTTCACCGACAAA
CAACAGATAAAACGAAAGGCCCAGTCTTCCGACTGAGCCTTTCGTTTTATTTGATGCCTGGCAGTTCCCT
ACTCTCGCGTTAACGCTAGCATGGATGTTTTCCCAGTCACGACGTTGTAAAACGACGGCCAGTCTTAAGC
TCGGGCCCCTACAGGTCACTAATACCATCTAAGTAGTTGATTCATAGTGACTGGATATGTTGTGTTTTAC
AGTATTATGTAGTCTGTTTTTTATGCAAAATCTAATTTAATATATTGATATTTATATCATTTTACGTTTC
TCGTTCAACTTTTCTATACAAAGTTGCCACCATGGCCCCAAAGAAGAAGCGGAAGGTCGGTATCCACGGA
GTCCCAGCAGCCCGGGCGAGACCATGCTCGCGGTCTCAGTTTAAACGGCCGGCAGCCACGAAGAAGGCCG
GCCAGGCAAAAAAGAAAAAGGGAGGGGGAGGCAGCAACCATGACCAGGAATTTGACCCTCCAAAGGTTTA
CCCACCTGTGCCAGCTGAGAAGAGGAAGCCCATCCGCGTGCTGTCTCTCTTTGATGGGATTGCTACAGGG
CTCCTGGTGCTGAAGGACCTGGGCATCCAAGTGGACCGCTACATTGCCTCCGAGGTGTGTGAGGACTCCA
TCACAGTGGGCATGGTGCGGCACCAGGGAAAGATCATGTACGTCGGGGACGTCCGCAGCGTCACACAGAA
GCATATCCAGGAGTGGGGCCCATTCGACCTGGTGATTGGAGGCAGTCCCTGCAATGACCTCTCCATTGTC
AACCCTGCCCGCAAGGGACTTTATGAGGGTACTGGCCGCCTCTTCTTTGAGTTCTACCGCCTCCTGCATG
ATGCTCGGCCCAAGGAGGGAGATGATCGCCCCTTCTTCTGGCTCTTTGAGAATGTGGTGGCCATGGGCGT
TAGTGACAAGAGGGACATCTCCCGATTTCTTGAGTCTAACCCCGTGATGATTGACGCCAAAGAAGTGTCT
GCTGCACACAGGGCCAGATACTTCTGGGGTAACCTTCCTGGCATGAACAGGCCTTTGGCATCCACTGTGA
ATGATAAGCTGGAGCTGCAAGAGTGTCTGGAGCACGGCAGAATAGCCAAGTTCAGCAAAGTGAGGACCAT
TACCACCAGGTCAAACTCTATAAAGCAGGGCAAAGACCAGCATTTCCCCGTCTTCATGAACGAGAAGGAG
GACATCCTGTGGTGCACTGAAATGGAAAGGGTGTTTGGCTTCCCCGTCCACTACACAGACGTCTCCAACA
TGAGCCGCTTGGCCAGGCAGAGACTGCTGGGCCGATCCTGGAGCGTGCCGGTCATCCGCCACCTCTTCGC
TCCGCTGAAGGAATATTTTGCTTGTGTGAGCAGCGGCAACAGCAACGCCAACAGCCGCGGCCCCAGCTTC
AGCAGCGGCCTGGTGCCCCTGAGCCTGCGCGGCAGCCACATGGGCCCTATGGAGATATACAAGACAGTGT
CTGCATGGAAGAGACAGCCAGTGCGGGTGCTGAGCCTGTTCAGAAACATCGATAAAGTGCTGAAGAGTTT
GGGCTTCTTGGAAAGCGGTTCTGGTTCTGGGGGAGGAACCCTGAAGTACGTGGAAGATGTCACAAATGTC
GTGAGGAGAGACGTGGAGAAATGGGGCCCCTTTGACCTGGTGTACGGCTCCACTCAGCCCCTGGGCAGCT
CTTGTGATCGCTGTCCCGGCTGGTACATGTTCCAGTTCCACCGAATCCTGCAGTATGCCCTGCCTCGCCA
GGAGAGTCAGCGGCCCTTCTTCTGGATATTCATGGACAATCTGCTGCTGACTGAGGATGACCAAGAGACA
ACTACCCGCTTCCTTCAGACAGAGGCTGTGACCCTCCAGGATGTCAGAGGCAGAGACTACCAGAATGCTA
TGCGGGTGTGGAGCAACATTCCAGGGCTGAAGAGCAAGCATGCTCCCCTGACCCCAAAGGAAGAAGAGTA
TCTGCAAGCCCAAGTCAGAAGCAGGAGCAAGCTGGACGCCCCGAAAGTTGACCTCCTGGTGAAGAACTGC
CTTCTCCCGCTGAGAGAGTACTTCAAGTATTTTTCTCAAAACTCACTTCCTCTCGCAACTTTGTATAATA
AAGTTGAACGAGAAACGTAAAATGATATAAATATCAATATATTAAATTAGATTTTGCATAAAAAACAGAC
TACATAATACTGTAAAACACAACATATCCAGTCACTATGAATCAACTACTTAGATGGTATTAGTGACCTG
TACTGCAGGGCGGCCGCGATATCCCCTATAGTGAGTCGTATTACATGGTCATAGCTGTTTCCTGGCAGCT
CTGGCCCGTGTCTCAAAATCTCTGATGTTACATTGCACAAGATAAAAATATATCATCATGAACAATAAAA
CTGTCTGCTTACATAAACAGTAATACAAGGGGTGTTATGAGCCATATTCAACGGGAAACGTCGAGGCCGC
GATTAAATTCCAACATGGATGCTGATTTATATGGGTATAAATGGGCTCGCGATAATGTCGGGCAATCAGG
TGCGACAATCTATCGCTTGTATGGGAAGCCCGATGCGCCAGAGTTGTTTCTGAAACATGGCAAAGGTAGC
GTTGCCAATGATGTTACAGATGAGATGGTCAGACTAAACTGGCTGACGGAATTTATGCCTCTTCCGACCA
TCAAGCATTTTATCCGTACTCCTGATGATGCATGGTTACTCACCACTGCGATCCCCGGAAAAACAGCATT
CCAGGTATTAGAAGAATATCCTGATTCAGGTGAAAATATTGTTGATGCGCTGGCAGTGTTCCTGCGCCGG
TTGCATTCGATTCCTGTTTGTAATTGTCCTTTTAACAGCGATCGCGTATTTCGTCTCGCTCAGGCGCAAT
CACGAATGAATAACGGTTTGGTTGATGCGAGTGATTTTGATGACGAGCGTAATGGCTGGCCTGTTGAACA
AGTCTGGAAAGAAATGCATAAACTTTTGCCATTCTCACCGGATTCAGTCGTCACTCATGGTGATTTCTCA
CTTGATAACCTTATTTTTGACGAGGGGAAATTAATAGGTTGTATTGATGTTGGACGAGTCGGAATCGCAG
ACCGATACCAGGATCTTGCCATCCTATGGAACTGCCTCGGTGAGTTTTCTCCTTCATTACAGAAACGGCT
TTTTCAAAAATATGGTATTGATAATCCTGATATGAATAAATTGCAGTTTCATTTGATGCTCGATGAGTTT
TTCTAATCAGAATTGGTTAATTGGTTGTAACACTGGCAGAGCATTACGCTGACTTGACGGGACGGCGCAA
GCTCATGACCAAAATCCCTTAACGTGAGTTACGCGTCGTTCCACTGAGCGTCAGACCCCGTAGAAAAGAT
CAAAGGATCTTCTTGAGATCCTTTTTTTCTGCGCGTAATCTGCTGCTTGCAAACAAAAAAACCACCGCTA
CCAGCGGTGGTTTGTTTGCCGGATCAAGAGCTACCAACTCTTTTTCCGAAGGTAACTGGCTTCAGCAGAG
CGCAGATACCAAATACTGTTCTTCTAGTGTAGCCGTAGTTAGGCCACCACTTCAAGAACTCTGTAGCACC
GCCTACATACCTCGCTCTGCTAATCCTGTTACCAGTGGCTGCTGCCAGTGGCGATAAGTCGTGTCTTACC
GGGTTGGACTCAAGACGATAGTTACCGGATAAGGCGCAGCGGTCGGGCTGAACGGGGGGTTCGTGCACAC
AGCCCAGCTTGGAGCGAACGACCTACACCGAACTGAGATACCTACAGCGTGAGCTATGAGAAAGCGCCAC
GCTTCCCGAAGGGAGAAAGGCGGACAGGTATCCGGTAAGCGGCAGGGTCGGAACAGGAGAGCGCACGAGG
GAGCTTCCAGGGGGAAACGCCTGGTATCTTTATAGTCCTGTCGGGTTTCGCCACCTCTGACTTGAGCGTC
GATTTTTGTGATGCTCGTCAGGGGGGCGGAGCCTATGGAAAAACGCCAGCAACGCGGCCTTTTTACGGTT
CCTGGCCTTTTGCTGGCCTTTTGCTCACATGTT
Features (pLannotate 1.2.2; 13 found; start..end, strand, type, name):
    121..213     +  CDS            lacI (fragment): lac repressor; lacI; The lac repressor binds to the lac operator to inhibit transcription in E. coli. This inhibition can be relieved by adding lactose or isopropyl-β-D-thiogalactopyranoside (IPTG).
    268..295     -  terminator     rrnB T2 terminator: transcription terminator T2 from the E. coli rrnB gene
    427..470     +  terminator     rrnB T1 terminator: Escherichia coli rrnB; transcription terminator T1 from the E. coli rrnB gene
    517..553     -  CDS            lacZα (fragment): LacZα fragment of β-galactosidase; lacZ fragment
    603..722     -  protein_bind   attR1: mutant version of attR; recombination site for the Gateway® LR reaction LR Clonase™
    706..726     -  protein_bind   attB4: mutant version of attB; core recombination site for the Gateway® BP reaction BP Clonase™
    817..860     +  CDS            nucleoplasmin NLS (fragment): bipartite nuclear localization signal from nucleoplasmin
    876..1778    +  CDS            Dnmt3a (fragment): DNM3A_MOUSE - Experimental evidence at protein level: Swiss-Prot protein existence level 1. Required for genome-wide de novo methylation and is essential for the establishment of DNA methylation patterns during development (PubMed:9662389, PubMed:11399089, PubMed:10555141, PubMed:11919202, PubMed:16567415, PubMed:17713477). DNA methylation is coordinated with methylation of histones (PubMed:9662389, PubMed:11399089, PubMed:10555141, PubMed:11919202, PubMed:16567415, PubMed:17713477). It modifies DNA in a non-processive manner and also methylates non-CpG sites (PubMed:9662389, PubMed:11399089,
   1863..2504    +  CDS            Dnmt3l (fragment): DNM3L_MOUSE - Experimental evidence at protein level: Swiss-Prot protein existence level 1. Catalytically inactive regulatory factor of DNA methyltransferases that can either promote or inhibit DNA methylation depending on the context (PubMed:11719692, PubMed:15318244, PubMed:15671018, PubMed:24074865). Essential for the function of DNMT3A and DNMT3B: activates DNMT3A and DNMT3B by binding to their catalytic domain (PubMed:15671018). Acts by accelerating the binding of DNA and S-adenosyl-L-methionine (AdoMet) to the methyltransferases and dissociates from the complex after DNA binding to the m
   2506..2629    +  protein_bind   attR3: mutant version of attR; recombination site for the Gateway® LR reaction LR Clonase™
   2685..2703    -  promoter       T7 promoter: promoter for bacteriophage T7 RNA polymerase
   2837..3646    +  CDS            KanR: aminoglycoside phosphotransferase; aph(3')-Ia; confers resistance to kanamycin in bacteria or G418 (Geneticin®) in eukaryotes
   3793..4381    +  rep_origin     ori: high-copy-number ColE1/pMB1/pBR322/pUC origin of replication
