[The description below was written by a language model from this plasmid's Addgene catalogue record and pLannotate feature annotations shown in this document.]
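Description:
KL401: pMAGIC (R4-R3) NLS-(SrfI/PmeI)-NLS-Dnmt3a3L is a Gateway entry plasmid from the pMAGIC modular cloning system, built on the Invitrogen pDONR221 P4r-P3r backbone. It is classed as an empty backbone because its effector scaffold is left open for insertion of a dCas9 variant. It is maintained in E. coli at high copy from a ColE1/pUC-type origin and selected with kanamycin through the aph(3')-Ia KanR gene. rrnB T1 and T2 terminators lie upstream of the recombination cassette to insulate it from read-through transcription. A T7 promoter and short lacI and lacZα remnants are also annotated in the backbone.

The 1.8 kb synthetic insert lies between R4-type and R3-type att recombination sites; the automated annotation labels the upstream site attR1/attB4 and the downstream one attR3. These sites allow it to occupy the middle position in a multisite LR assembly. The insert comprises a nuclear localization signal, a stuffer bounded by unique SrfI and PmeI sites, and a second NLS. The feature table detects only a nucleoplasmin-type bipartite NLS. This is followed by a fragment of mouse Dnmt3a fused to a fragment of mouse Dnmt3l. Dnmt3a is a de novo DNA methyltransferase. Dnmt3l is a catalytically inactive cofactor that stimulates Dnmt3a activity.

Replacing the SrfI/PmeI fragment with a dCas9 mutant yields an NLS-dCas9-NLS-Dnmt3a3L fusion for guide-RNA-targeted DNA methylation in epigenome editing. No eukaryotic promoter is annotated within the cassette. Expression elements are presumably supplied by other pMAGIC entry modules and the destination vector, though the record does not spell this out.
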