Addgene plasmid #121840: KL401: pMAGIC (R4-R3) NLS-(SrfI/PmeI)-NLS-Dnmt3a3L
Purpose: (Empty Backbone) pMAGIC R4-R3 entry plasmid, contains 2x NLS/Dnmt3a-3L scaffold enabling addition of dCas9 mutants into pMAGIC. dCas9 can be inserted via unique SrfI/PmeI restriction sites
Depositing lab: Christopher Newgard. Depositing organization: Duke University. Publication: Creation of versatile cloning platforms for transgene expression and dCas9-based epigenome editing. Haldeman JM, Conway AE, Arlotto ME, Slentz DH, Muoio DM, Becker TC, Newgard CB. Nucleic Acids Res. 2018 Dec 27. pii: 5264291. doi: 10.1093/nar/gky1286. PubMed 30590691.
Backbone
  Vector backbone: pDONR221 P4r-P3r
  Backbone manufacturer: Invitrogen
  Backbone size (bp): 2664
  Vector type: Synthetic Biology ; pMAGIC Gateway Entry Plasmid
Growth in bacteria
  Bacterial resistance: Kanamycin, 50 μg/mL
  Growth temperature: 37°C
  Growth strain: DH5alpha
  Copy number: High Copy
Gene/Insert
  Gene/Insert name: 2x NLS/Dnmt3a-3L (open)
  Species: Synthetic
  Insert size (bp): 1779
  Cloning method: Gateway Cloning
  Sequencing primers: 5′ M13F; 3′ M13R
Terms and licenses: Academic/Nonprofit Terms; Industry Terms: Not Available to Industry
Depositor comments: SrfI/PmeI fragment can be replaced with dCas9 variant.
How to cite: KL401: pMAGIC (R4-R3) NLS-(SrfI/PmeI)-NLS-Dnmt3a3L was a gift from Christopher Newgard (Addgene plasmid # 121840 ; http://n2t.net/addgene:121840 ; RRID:Addgene_121840)
